>Addgene plasmid #157023 | pD649-HAsp-NPHS1-Fc(DAPA)-AviTag-6xHis | addgene full sequence | sequence record 466022 | Addgene NGS Result
TTTCAATATTATTGAAGCATTTATCAGGGTTATTGTCTCATGAGCGGATACATATTTGAATGTATTTAGA
AAAATAAACAAATAGGGGTCAGTGTTACAACCAATTAACCAATTCTGAACATTATCGCGAGCCCATTTAT
ACCTGAATATGGCTCATAACACCCCTTGCTCATGACCAAAATCCCTTAACGTGAGTTACGCGCGCGTCGT
TCCACTGAGCGTCAGACCCCGTAGAAAAGATCAAAGGATCTTCTTGAGATCCTTTTTTTCTGCGCGTAAT
CTGCTGCTTGCAAACAAAAAAACCACCGCTACCAGCGGTGGTTTGTTTGCCGGATCAAGAGCTACCAACT
CTTTTTCCGAAGGTAACTGGCTTCAGCAGAGCGCAGATACCAAATACTGTTCTTCTAGTGTAGCCGTAGT
TAGCCCACCACTTCAAGAACTCTGTAGCACCGCCTACATACCTCGCTCTGCTAATCCTGTTACCAGTGGC
TGCTGCCAGTGGCGATAAGTCGTGTCTTACCGGGTTGGACTCAAGACGATAGTTACCGGATAAGGCGCAG
CGGTCGGGCTGAACGGGGGGTTCGTGCACACAGCCCAGCTTGGAGCGAACGACCTACACCGAACTGAGAT
ACCTACAGCGTGAGCTATGAGAAAGCGCCACGCTTCCCGAAGGGAGAAAGGCGGACAGGTATCCGGTAAG
CGGCAGGGTCGGAACAGGAGAGCGCACGAGGGAGCTTCCAGGGGGAAACGCCTGGTATCTTTATAGTCCT
GTCGGGTTTCGCCACCTCTGACTTGAGCGTCGATTTTTGTGATGCTCGTCAGGGGGGCGGAGCCTATGGA
AAAACGCCAGCAACGCGGCCTTTTTACGGTTCCTGGCCTTTTGCTGGCCTTTTGCTCACATGTTCTTTCC
TGCGTTATCCCCTGATTCTGTGGATAACCGTATTACCGCCTTTGAGTGAGCTGATACCGCTCGCCGCAGC
CGAACGACCGAGCGCAGCGAGTCAGTGAGCGAGGAAGCGGAAGGCGAGAGTAGGGAACTGCCAGGCATCA
AACTAAGCAGAAGGCCCCTGACGGATGGCCTTTTTGCGTTTCTACAAACTCTTTCTGTGTTGTAAAACGA
CGGCCAGTCTTAAGCTCGGGCCCCCTGGGCGGTTCTGATAACGAGTAATCGTTAATCCGCAAATAACGTA
AAAACCCGCTTCGGCGGGTTTTTTTATGGGGGGAGTTTAGGGAAAGAGCATTTGTCAGAATATTTAAGGG
CGCCTGTCACTTTGCTTGATATATGAGAATTATTTAACCTTATAAATGAGAAAAAAGCAACGCACTTTAA
ATAAGATACGTTGCTTTTTCGATTGATGAACACCTATAATTAAACTATTCATCTATTATTTATGATTTTT
TGTATATACAATATTTCTAGTTTGTTAAAGAGAATTAAGAAAATAAATCTCGAAAATAATAAAGGGAAAA
TCAGTTTTTGATATCAAAATTATACATGTCAACGATAATACAAAATATAATACAAACTATAAGATGTTAT
CAGTATTTATTATCATTTAGAATAAATTTTGTGTCGCCCTTAATTGTGAGCGGATAACAATTACGAGCTT
CATGCACAGTGGCGTTGACTCAATATTGGCCATTAGCCATATTATTCATTGGTTATATAGCATAAATCAA
TATTGGCTATTGGCCATTGCATACGTTGTATCTATATCATAATATGTACATTTATATTGGCTCATGTCCA
ATATGACCGCCATGTTGGCATTGATTATTGACTAGTTATTAATAGTAATCAATTACGGGGTCATTAGTTC
ATAGCCCATATATGGAGTTCCGCGTTACATAACTTACGGTAAATGGCCCGCCTGGCTGACCGCCCAACGA
CCCCCGCCCATTGACGTCAATAATGACGTATGTTCCCATAGTAACGCCAATAGGGACTTTCCATTGACGT
CAATGGGTGGAGTATTTACGGTAAACTGCCCACTTGGCAGTACATCAAGTGTATCATATGCCAAGTACGC
CCCCTATTGACGTCAATGACGGTAAATGGCCCGCCTGGCATTATGCCCAGTACATGACCTTATGGGACTT
TCCTACTTGGCAGTACATCTACGTATTAGTCATCGCTATTACCATGGTGATGCGGTTTTGGCAGTACATC
AATGGGCGTGGATAGCGGTTTGACTCACGGGGATTTCCAAGTCTCCACCCCATTGACGTCAATGGGAGTT
TGTTTTGGCACCAAAATCAACGGGACTTTCCAAAATGTCGTAACAACTCCGCCCCATTGACGCAAATGGG
CGGTAGGCGTGTACGGTGGGAGGTCTATATAAGCAGAGCTCGTTTAGTGAACCGTCAGATCGCCTGGAGA
CGCCATCCACGCTGTTTTGACCTCCATAGAAGACACCGGGACCGATCCAGCCTCCGCGGCCGGGAACGGT
GCATTGGAACGCGGATTCCCCGTGCCAAGAGTGACGTAAGTACCGCCTATAGAGTCTATAGGCCCACCCC
CTTGGCTTCGTTAGAACGCGGCTACAATTAATACATAACCTTATGTATCATACACATACGATTTAGGTGA
CACTATAGAATAACATCCACTTTGCCTTTCTCTCCACAGGTGTCCACTCCCAGGTCCAACTGCACCTCGG
TTCTATCGAAAACGCGCCTGCTAGCGCCACCATGAAGACCATCATTGCCCTGAGCTACATCTTCTGCCTG
GTGTTCGCTGCGGCCGCCCAACTTGCTATTCCTGCTTCCGTGCCTAGAGGCTTTTGGGCCCTGCCTGAGA
ATCTGACAGTGGTGGAAGGCGCCAGCGTGGAACTGAGATGCGGAGTGTCTACACCTGGATCTGCCGTGCA
GTGGGCCAAAGATGGACTGCTGCTTGGCCCCGATCCTAGAATCCCTGGCTTCCCCAGATACAGACTGGAA
GGCGATCCTGCCAGAGGCGAGTTCCATCTGCACATCGAGGCCTGCGATCTGAGCGACGATGCCGAGTATG
AGTGCCAAGTGGGCAGATCTGAGATGGGCCCTGAGCTGGTGTCTCCCAGAGTGATCCTGTCTATCCTGGT
GCCTCCTAAACTGCTGCTGCTGACACCTGAGGCCGGCACAATGGTTACATGGGTGGCCGGACAAGAGTAC
GTGGTCAATTGTGTGTCTGGCGACGCCAAGCCTGCTCCTGATATCACAATCCTGCTGAGCGGCCAGACCA
TCAGCGACATCAGCGCCAATGTGAATGAGGGCAGCCAGCAGAAACTGTTCACCGTGGAAGCCACCGCCAG
AGTGACACCCAGAAGCAGCGATAACAGACAGCTGCTCGTGTGCGAAGCCAGCTCTCCTGCTCTGGAAGCC
CCTATCAAGGCCAGCTTCACCGTGAACGTGCTGTTCCCTCCTGGACCTCCTGTGATTGAGTGGCCTGGAC
TGGATGAGGGACACGTTCGAGCTGGACAGAGCCTGGAACTGCCTTGTGTGGCTAGAGGCGGAAATCCTCT
GGCTACCCTGCAGTGGCTGAAGAATGGCCAGCCTGTGTCTACCGCCTGGGGAACAGAACATACACAGGCC
GTGGCCAGATCCGTGCTGGTCATGACAGTTAGACCTGAGGATCACGGCGCCCAGCTGAGCTGTGAAGCCC
ATAATTCTGTGTCCGCCGGCACACAAGAGCACGGCATCACCCTGCAAGTGACCTTTCCACCTAGCGCCAT
CATCATCCTGGGCAGCGCCTCTCAGACCGAGAACAAGAATGTGACCCTGTCCTGCGTGTCCAAGAGCAGC
AGACCTAGAGTGCTGCTGAGATGGTGGCTTGGATGGCGTCAGCTGCTGCCCATGGAAGAGACAGTGATGG
ATGGCCTGCACGGCGGCCACATCTCTATGAGCAATCTGACCTTCCTGGCCAGAAGAGAGGACAACGGCCT
GACACTGACATGCGAGGCCTTCTCCGAGGCCTTTACCAAAGAGACATTCAAGAAGTCCCTGATCCTGAAC
GTGAAGTACCCCGCTCAGAAGCTGTGGATCGAAGGCCCTCCTGAGGGACAGAAACTGAGAGCTGGAACAA
GAGTGCGCCTCGTGTGCCTGGCCATTGGAGGAAATCCTGAGCCTAGCCTGATGTGGTACAAGGACAGCAG
AACCGTGACCGAGAGCAGACTGCCCCAAGAGTCCAGAAGAGTGCACCTGGGCTCTGTGGAAAAGAGCGGC
AGCACCTTCAGCAGAGAACTGGTGCTGGTTACAGGCCCCTCCGACAACCAGGCCAAGTTTACCTGTAAAG
CCGGCCAGCTGAGTGCCTCCACACAGCTGGCTGTTCAGTTCCCACCTACCAACGTGACAATCCTGGCCAA
CGCTTCTGCTCTGAGGCCTGGGGATGCTCTGAATCTGACTTGCGTGTCCGTGTCCAGCAATCCTCCAGTG
AATCTGAGCTGGGACAAAGAGGGCGAGAGACTCGAAGGTGTTGCTGCCCCTCCTAGAAGGGCCCCTTTTA
AAGGATCTGCAGCCGCTAGAAGCGTGCTGCTCCAGGTGTCATCCAGAGATCACGGCCAGAGAGTGACCTG
TAGAGCCCATTCTGCCGAGCTGAGAGAAACCGTGTCTAGCTTCTACCGGCTCAATGTGCTGTACAGACCC
GAGTTCCTGGGCGAGCAGGTTCTGGTGGTTACAGCTGTTGAACAGGGCGAAGCTCTGCTGCCCGTGTCTG
TGTCTGCTAATCCCGCTCCTGAGGCCTTCAACTGGACCTTCAGAGGCTACAGACTGAGCCCTGCTGGCGG
ACCCAGACACAGGATTCTTTCTAGCGGAGCCCTGCACCTGTGGAACGTGACCAGAGCCGATGATGGCCTG
TATCAGCTGCACTGCCAGAATAGCGAAGGCACAGCCGAAGCCAGACTGAGACTGGATGTGCACTACGCCC
CTACCATCAGAGCACTGCAGGACCCCACCGAAGTGAATGTCGGCGGATCTGTGGATATCGTGTGCACCGT
GGACGCTAACCCTATCCTGCCTGGCATGTTCAACTGGGAGAGACTGGGCGAAGATGAGGAAGATCAGTCC
CTGGACGACATGGAAAAGATCAGCAGAGGCCCTACCGGCAGGCTGAGAATTCATCATGCCAAACTGGCCC
AGGCAGGCGCCTACCAGTGTATCGTTGATAATGGCGTGGCCCCTCCTGCTCGGAGACTGCTGAGACTCGT
TGTCAGATTTGCCCCTCAAGTGGAACACCCCACACCTCTGACAAAAGTGGCCGCTGCCGGCGATAGCACA
TCTTCTGCTACACTGCATTGCAGAGCCAGGGGCGTGCCCAACATCGTGTTTACCTGGACCAAGAACGGCG
TGCCCCTGGACCTGCAAGATCCTAGATACACCGAGCACACCTACCACCAAGGCGGAGTGCATAGCAGCCT
GCTGACCATTGCTAACGTGTCAGCCGCTCAGGACTACGCCCTGTTTACATGCACAGCCACAAACGCCCTG
GGCTCCGACCAGACAAATATCCAGCTCGTGTCCATCAGCAGACCCGATCCTCCATCTGGCCTGAAGGTGG
TGTCTCTGACACCTCACTCTGTGGGCCTCGAGTGGAAGCCTGGATTTGATGGTGGACTGCCTCAGCGGTT
CTGCATCAGATATGAGGCCCTGGGCACCCCTGGCTTTCACTATGTTGATGTGGTGCCACCTCAGGCTACC
ACATTCACCCTGACAGGCCTGCAGCCTAGCACAAGATACAGAGTGTGGCTGCTGGCCTCTAATGCCCTGG
GAGATTCTGGACTGGCCGACAAGGGAACCCAGCTGCCTATTACAACACCCGGACTGCACCAGCCTAGCGG
CGAACCTGAAGATCAGCTGCCAACCGAGCCACCTTCTGGCGCGCCGGGCGGCGACAAGACCCACACCTGC
CCCCCCTGCCCAGCTCCAGAACTGCTGGGAGGGCCTTCCGTGTTCCTGTTCCCCCCCAAGCCCAAGGACA
CCCTGATGATCAGCAGGACCCCCGAGGTGACCTGCGTGGTGGTGGCCGTGTCCCACGAGGACCCAGAGGT
GAAGTTCAACTGGTACGTGGACGGCGTGGAGGTGCACAACGCCAAGACCAAGCCCAGAGAGGAGCAGTAC
AACAGCACCTACAGGGTGGTGTCCGTGCTGACCGTGCTGCACCAGGACTGGCTGAACGGCAAAGAATACA
AGTGCAAAGTCTCCAACAAGGCCCTGGCTGCCCCAATCGAAAAGACAATCAGCAAGGCCAAGGGCCAGCC
ACGGGAGCCCCAGGTGTACACCCTGCCCCCCAGCCGGGAGGAGATGACCAAGAACCAGGTGTCCCTGACC
TGTCTGGTGAAGGGCTTCTACCCCAGCGATATCGCCGTGGAGTGGGAGAGCAACGGCCAGCCCGAGAACA
ACTACAAGACCACCCCCCCAGTGCTGGACAGCGACGGCAGCTTCTTCCTGTACAGCAAGCTGACCGTGGA
CAAGTCCAGGTGGCAGCAGGGCAACGTGTTCAGCTGCAGCGTGATGCACGAGGCCCTGCACAACCACTAC
ACCCAGAAGTCCCTGAGCCTGAGCCCCGGCGGCAGCGGTCTTAATGATATTTTCGAGGCTCAGAAGATTG
AGTGGCATGAACACCACCACCATCACCACTAAGGCCGGCCTGTAGTCACTGGCACAACGCGTTACCCGGT
AAGCCAATCGGGTATACACGGTCGTCATACTGCAGACAGGGTTCTTCTACTTTGCAAGATAGTCTTGAGT
AGTAAAATAAATAGATAGAGAAAATCAGCCTCGACTGTGCCTTCTAGTTGCCAGCCATCTGTTGTTTGCC
CCTCCCCCGTGCCTTCCTTGACCCTGGAAGGTGCCACTCCCACTGTCCTTTCCTAATAAAATGAGGAAAT
TGCATCACAACACTCAACCCTATCTCGGTCTATTCTTTTGATTTATAAGGGATTTTGCCGATTTCGGCCT
ATTGGTTAAAAAATGAGCTGATTTAACAAAAATTTAACGCGAATTAATTCTGTGGAATGTGTGTCAGTTA
GGGTGTGGAAAGTCCCCAGGCTCCCCAGCAGGCAGAAGTATGCAAAGCATGCATCTCAATTAGTCAGCAA
CCAGGTGTGGAAAGTCCCCAGGCTCCCCAGCAGGCAGAAGTATGCAAAGCATGCATCTCAATTAGTCAGC
AACCATAGTCCCGCCCCTAACTCCGCCCATCCCGCCCCTAACTCCGCCCAGTTCCGCCCATTCTCCGCCC
CATGGCTGACTAATTTTTTTTATTTATGCAGAGGCCGAGGCCGCCTCTGCCTCTGAGCTATTCCAGAAGT
AGTGAGGAGGCTTTTTTGGAGGCCTAGGCTTTTGCAAAAAGCTCCCGGGAGCTTGTATATCCATTTTCGG
ATCTGATCAGCACGTGTTGACAATTAATCATCGGCATAGTATATCGGCATAGTATAATACGACAAGGTGA
GGAACTAAACCATGACCGAGTACAAGCCCACGGTGCGCCTCGCCACCCGCGACGACGTCCCCAGGGCCGT
ACGCACCCTCGCCGCCGCGTTCGCCGACTACCCCGCCACGCGCCACACCGTCGATCCGGACCGCCACATC
GAGCGGGTCACCGAGCTGCAAGAACTCTTCCTCACGCGCGTCGGGCTCGACATCGGCAAGGTGTGGGTCG
CGGACGACGGCGCCGCGGTGGCGGTCTGGACCACGCCGGAGAGCGTCGAAGCGGGGGCGGTGTTCGCCGA
GATCGGCCCGCGCATGGCCGAGTTGAGCGGTTCCCGGCTGGCCGCGCAGCAACAGATGGAAGGCCTCCTG
GCGCCGCACCGGCCCAAGGAGCCCGCGTGGTTCCTGGCCACCGTCGGCGTCTCGCCCGACCACCAGGGCA
AGGGTCTGGGCAGCGCCGTCGTGCTCCCCGGAGTGGAGGCGGCCGAGCGCGCCGGGGTGCCCGCCTTCCT
GGAGACATCCGCGCCCCGCAACCTCCCCTTCTACGAGCGGCTCGGCTTCACCGTCACCGCCGACGTCGAG
GTGCCCGAAGGACCGCGCACCTGGTGCATGACCCGCAAGCCCGGTGCCTGACACGTGCTACGAGATTTCG
ATTCCACCGCCGCCTTCTATGAAAGGTTGGGCTTCGGAATCGTTTTCCGGGACGCCGGCTGGATGATCCT
CCAGCGCGGGGATCTCATGCTGGAGTTCTTCGCCCACCCCAACTTGTTTATTGCAGCTTATAATGGTTAC
AAATAAAGCAATAGCATCACAAATTTCACAAATAAAGCATTTTTTTCACTGCATTCTAGTTGTGGTTTGT
CCAAACTCATCAATGTATCTTATCATGTCTGTATACCGTCGACCTCTAGCTAGAGCTTGGCGTAATCATG
GTCATTACCAATGCTTAATCAGTGAGGCACCTATCTCAGCGATCTGTCTATTTCGTTCATCCATAGTTGC
CTGACTCCCCGTCGTGTAGATAACTACGATACGGGAGGGCTTACCATCTGGCCCCAGCGCTGCGATGATA
CCGCGAGAACCACGCTCACCGGCTCCGGATTTATCAGCAATAAACCAGCCAGCCGGAAGGGCCGAGCGCA
GAAGTGGTCCTGCAACTTTATCCGCCTCCATCCAGTCTATTAATTGTTGCCGGGAAGCTAGAGTAAGTAG
TTCGCCAGTTAATAGTTTGCGCAACGTTGTTGCCATCGCTACAGGCATCGTGGTGTCACGCTCGTCGTTT
GGTATGGCTTCATTCAGCTCCGGTTCCCAACGATCAAGGCGAGTTACATGATCCCCCATGTTGTGCAAAA
AAGCGGTTAGCTCCTTCGGTCCTCCGATCGTTGTCAGAAGTAAGTTGGCCGCAGTGTTATCACTCATGGT
TATGGCAGCACTGCATAATTCTCTTACTGTCATGCCATCCGTAAGATGCTTTTCTGTGACTGGTGAGTAC
TCAACCAAGTCATTCTGAGAATAGTGTATGCGGCGACCGAGTTGCTCTTGCCCGGCGTCAATACGGGATA
ATACCGCGCCACATAGCAGAACTTTAAAAGTGCTCATCATTGGAAAACGTTCTTCGGGGCGAAAACTCTC
AAGGATCTTACCGCTGTTGAGATCCAGTTCGATGTAACCCACTCGTGCACCCAACTGATCTTCAGCATCT
TTTACTTTCACCAGCGTTTCTGGGTGAGCAAAAACAGGAAGGCAAAATGCCGCAAAAAAGGGAATAAGGG
CGACACGGAAATGTTGAATACTCATATTCTTCCTT
Features (pLannotate 1.2.2; 21 found; start..end, strand, type, name):
    119..143     -  CDS            KanR (fragment): aminoglycoside phosphotransferase; aph(3')-Ia; confers resistance to kanamycin
    254..842     +  rep_origin     ori: high-copy-number ColE1/pMB1/pBR322/pUC origin of replication
   1067..1084    +  terminator     rrnB T2 terminator (fragment): transcription terminator T2 from the E. coli rrnB gene
   1109..1128    -  CDS            lacZα (fragment): LacZα fragment of β-galactosidase; lacZ fragment
   1584..1600    +  protein_bind   lac operator: The lac repressor binds to the lac operator to inhibit transcription in E. coli. This inhibition can be relieved by adding lactose or isopropyl-β-D-thiogalactopyranoside (IPTG). lac repressor encoded by lacI
   1843..2146    +  enhancer       CMV enhancer: human cytomegalovirus immediate early enhancer
   2147..2350    +  promoter       CMV promoter: human cytomegalovirus (CMV) immediate early promoter
   2486..2529    +  intron         CMV intron (fragment): modified intron A from human cytomegalovirus
   2581..2599    +  promoter       SP6 promoter: promoter for bacteriophage SP6 RNA polymerase
   2603..2640    +  CDS            IgH signal sequence (fragment): signal sequence from the mouse immunoglobulin heavy chain variable region
   2746..5859    +  CDS            NPHS1 (fragment): NPHN_HUMAN - Also known as NPHN. Experimental evidence at protein level: Swiss-Prot protein existence level 1. Seems to play a role in the development or function of the kidney glomerular filtration barrier. Regulates glomerular vascular permeability. May anchor the podocyte slit diaphragm to the actin cytoskeleton. Plays a role in skeletal muscle formation through regulation of myoblast fusion (By similarity). From Homo sapiens (Human).
   5764..6540    +  CDS            IGHG1 (fragment): IGHG1_HUMAN - Experimental evidence at protein level: Swiss-Prot protein existence level 1. Constant region of immunoglobulin heavy chains. Immunoglobulins, also known as antibodies, are membrane-bound or secreted glycoproteins produced by B lymphocytes. In the recognition phase of humoral immunity, the membrane-bound immunoglobulins serve as receptors which, upon binding of a specific antigen, trigger the clonal expansion and differentiation of B lymphocytes into immunoglobulins- secreting plasma cells. Secreted immunoglobulins mediate the effector phase of humoral immunity, which results in
   6755..6866    +  polyA_signal   bGH poly(A) signal: bovine growth hormone polyadenylation signal
   6867..6975    +  rep_origin     f1 ori (fragment): f1 bacteriophage origin of replication; arrow indicates direction of (+) strand synthesis
   6989..7318    +  promoter       SV40 promoter: SV40 enhancer and early promoter
   7366..7413    +  promoter       EM7 promoter: synthetic bacterial promoter&nbsp
   7432..8031    +  CDS            PuroR (fragment): puromycin N-acetyltransferase; pac from Streptomyces; confers resistance to puromycin
   8041..8166    +  CDS            ble (fragment): BLE_KLEPN - Experimental evidence at protein level: Swiss-Prot protein existence level 1. Binding protein with a strong affinity to the bleomycin family of antibiotics. Binds to CL990; an antimitotic-antibiotic compound. From Klebsiella pneumoniae.
   8161..8282    +  polyA_signal   SV40 poly(A) signal: SV40 polyadenylation signal
   8335..9195    -  CDS            AmpR: β-lactamase; bla; confers resistance to ampicillin, carbenicillin, and related antibiotics
   9198..89      -  promoter       AmpR promoter (fragment) (across the origin): bla
