[The description below was written by a language model from this plasmid's Addgene catalogue record and pLannotate feature annotations shown in this document.]
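Description:
pD649-HAsp-NPHS1-Fc(DAPA)-AviTag-6xHis is a mammalian expression plasmid of about 9.2 kb, built on the pD649 backbone, for producing the extracellular domain of human nephrin (NPHS1) as a secreted Fc fusion protein. It is propagated in E. coli as a high-copy plasmid through a ColE1/pUC-type origin and selected with ampicillin via the β-lactamase gene. The feature table also shows an SV40 early promoter/EM7 promoter cassette driving a puromycin N-acetyltransferase gene with an SV40 poly(A) signal. This could support selection in mammalian cells, although the catalogue entry does not list a mammalian marker. Short fragments annotated as KanR, lacZα, ble and f1 ori appear to be backbone remnants rather than functional elements.

Expression is driven by the CMV enhancer and immediate-early promoter, followed by a fragment of CMV intron A and an SP6 promoter, which also serves as a sequencing primer site. The open reading frame begins with a signal peptide: the plasmid name indicates "HAsp", while the automated annotation matches part of it to an immunoglobulin heavy-chain signal sequence. The roughly 3.1 kb NPHS1 ectodomain follows, cloned between preserved NotI and AscI sites. It is fused at its C terminus to a human IgG1 Fc carrying the D265A and P329A (DAPA) substitutions, which are generally used to reduce Fc effector binding. An AviTag for site-specific biotinylation and a 6xHis tag for affinity purification come next, neither annotated separately in the table, and a bGH poly(A) signal ends the unit.

The plasmid belongs to a collection used to map interactions among human immunoglobulin-superfamily cell-surface proteins. The depositor notes that some members may carry an IS4-like transposase insertion upstream of the CMV promoter, but none is annotated here.
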