Addgene plasmid #157023: pD649-HAsp-NPHS1-Fc(DAPA)-AviTag-6xHis
Purpose: Mammalian expression of cell-surface protein extracellular domain fused to Fc(DAPA)-Avi-6xHis. Protein is secreted from cells.
Depositing lab: Chris Garcia. Depositing organization: Stanford University. Publication: A Human IgSF Cell-Surface Interactome Reveals a Complex Network of Protein-Protein Interactions. Wojtowicz WM, Vielmetter J, Fernandes RA, Siepe DH, Eastman CL, Chisholm GB, Cox S, Klock H, Anderson PW, Rue SM, Miller JJ, Glaser SM, Bragstad ML, Vance J, Lam AW, Lesley SA, Zinn K, Garcia KC. Cell. 2020 Aug 20;182(4):1027-1043.e17. doi: 10.1016/j.cell.2020.07.025. PubMed 32822567.
Backbone
  Vector backbone: pD649
  Backbone size w/o insert (bp): 6106
  Vector type: Mammalian Expression
Growth in bacteria
  Bacterial resistance: Ampicillin, 100 μg/mL
  Growth temperature: 37°C
  Growth strain: DH5alpha
  Copy number: High Copy
Gene/Insert
  Gene/Insert name: NPHS1 (alt name: NPHN)
  Species: H. sapiens (human)
  Insert size (bp): 3099
  Mutation: Fc region of human IgG contains D265A and P329A mutations (DAPA)
  Entrez Gene: NPHS1 (a.k.a. CNF, NPHN, nephrin)
  Promoter: CMV/SP6
  Tag / fusion protein: Fc(DAPA)-AviTag-6xHis (C terminal on backbone)
  Cloning method: Restriction Enzyme; 5′ cloning site GCGGCCGC (not destroyed); 3′ cloning site GGCGCGCC (not destroyed)
  Sequencing primers: 5′ ATTTAGGTGACACTATAG; 3′ CACGTACCAGTTGAACTTCACC
Resource information
  A portion of this plasmid was derived from a plasmid made by: synthesis by ThermoFisher
Terms and licenses: Academic/Nonprofit Terms; Industry Terms: Not Available to Industry
Depositor comments: Some plasmids in this collection may have an IS4-like element ISVsa5 family transposase upstream of the CMV promoter.
How to cite: pD649-HAsp-NPHS1-Fc(DAPA)-AviTag-6xHis was a gift from Chris Garcia (Addgene plasmid # 157023 ; http://n2t.net/addgene:157023 ; RRID:Addgene_157023)
