>Addgene plasmid #157023 | pD649-HAsp-NPHS1-Fc(DAPA)-AviTag-6xHis | depositor partial sequence | sequence record 303156 | insert (extracellular domain)
CAACTTGCTATTCCTGCTTCCGTGCCTAGAGGCTTTTGGGCCCTGCCTGAGAATCTGACAGTGGTGGAAG
GCGCCAGCGTGGAACTGAGATGCGGAGTGTCTACACCTGGATCTGCCGTGCAGTGGGCCAAAGATGGACT
GCTGCTTGGCCCCGATCCTAGAATCCCTGGCTTCCCCAGATACAGACTGGAAGGCGATCCTGCCAGAGGC
GAGTTCCATCTGCACATCGAGGCCTGCGATCTGAGCGACGATGCCGAGTATGAGTGCCAAGTGGGCAGAT
CTGAGATGGGCCCTGAGCTGGTGTCTCCCAGAGTGATCCTGTCTATCCTGGTGCCTCCTAAACTGCTGCT
GCTGACACCTGAGGCCGGCACAATGGTTACATGGGTGGCCGGACAAGAGTACGTGGTCAATTGTGTGTCT
GGCGACGCCAAGCCTGCTCCTGATATCACAATCCTGCTGAGCGGCCAGACCATCAGCGACATCAGCGCCA
ATGTGAATGAGGGCAGCCAGCAGAAACTGTTCACCGTGGAAGCCACCGCCAGAGTGACACCCAGAAGCAG
CGATAACAGACAGCTGCTCGTGTGCGAAGCCAGCTCTCCTGCTCTGGAAGCCCCTATCAAGGCCAGCTTC
ACCGTGAACGTGCTGTTCCCTCCTGGACCTCCTGTGATTGAGTGGCCTGGACTGGATGAGGGACACGTTC
GAGCTGGACAGAGCCTGGAACTGCCTTGTGTGGCTAGAGGCGGAAATCCTCTGGCTACCCTGCAGTGGCT
GAAGAATGGCCAGCCTGTGTCTACCGCCTGGGGAACAGAACATACACAGGCCGTGGCCAGATCCGTGCTG
GTCATGACAGTTAGACCTGAGGATCACGGCGCCCAGCTGAGCTGTGAAGCCCATAATTCTGTGTCCGCCG
GCACACAAGAGCACGGCATCACCCTGCAAGTGACCTTTCCACCTAGCGCCATCATCATCCTGGGCAGCGC
CTCTCAGACCGAGAACAAGAATGTGACCCTGTCCTGCGTGTCCAAGAGCAGCAGACCTAGAGTGCTGCTG
AGATGGTGGCTTGGATGGCGTCAGCTGCTGCCCATGGAAGAGACAGTGATGGATGGCCTGCACGGCGGCC
ACATCTCTATGAGCAATCTGACCTTCCTGGCCAGAAGAGAGGACAACGGCCTGACACTGACATGCGAGGC
CTTCTCCGAGGCCTTTACCAAAGAGACATTCAAGAAGTCCCTGATCCTGAACGTGAAGTACCCCGCTCAG
AAGCTGTGGATCGAAGGCCCTCCTGAGGGACAGAAACTGAGAGCTGGAACAAGAGTGCGCCTCGTGTGCC
TGGCCATTGGAGGAAATCCTGAGCCTAGCCTGATGTGGTACAAGGACAGCAGAACCGTGACCGAGAGCAG
ACTGCCCCAAGAGTCCAGAAGAGTGCACCTGGGCTCTGTGGAAAAGAGCGGCAGCACCTTCAGCAGAGAA
CTGGTGCTGGTTACAGGCCCCTCCGACAACCAGGCCAAGTTTACCTGTAAAGCCGGCCAGCTGAGTGCCT
CCACACAGCTGGCTGTTCAGTTCCCACCTACCAACGTGACAATCCTGGCCAACGCTTCTGCTCTGAGGCC
TGGGGATGCTCTGAATCTGACTTGCGTGTCCGTGTCCAGCAATCCTCCAGTGAATCTGAGCTGGGACAAA
GAGGGCGAGAGACTCGAAGGTGTTGCTGCCCCTCCTAGAAGGGCCCCTTTTAAAGGATCTGCAGCCGCTA
GAAGCGTGCTGCTCCAGGTGTCATCCAGAGATCACGGCCAGAGAGTGACCTGTAGAGCCCATTCTGCCGA
GCTGAGAGAAACCGTGTCTAGCTTCTACCGGCTCAATGTGCTGTACAGACCCGAGTTCCTGGGCGAGCAG
GTTCTGGTGGTTACAGCTGTTGAACAGGGCGAAGCTCTGCTGCCCGTGTCTGTGTCTGCTAATCCCGCTC
CTGAGGCCTTCAACTGGACCTTCAGAGGCTACAGACTGAGCCCTGCTGGCGGACCCAGACACAGGATTCT
TTCTAGCGGAGCCCTGCACCTGTGGAACGTGACCAGAGCCGATGATGGCCTGTATCAGCTGCACTGCCAG
AATAGCGAAGGCACAGCCGAAGCCAGACTGAGACTGGATGTGCACTACGCCCCTACCATCAGAGCACTGC
AGGACCCCACCGAAGTGAATGTCGGCGGATCTGTGGATATCGTGTGCACCGTGGACGCTAACCCTATCCT
GCCTGGCATGTTCAACTGGGAGAGACTGGGCGAAGATGAGGAAGATCAGTCCCTGGACGACATGGAAAAG
ATCAGCAGAGGCCCTACCGGCAGGCTGAGAATTCATCATGCCAAACTGGCCCAGGCAGGCGCCTACCAGT
GTATCGTTGATAATGGCGTGGCCCCTCCTGCTCGGAGACTGCTGAGACTCGTTGTCAGATTTGCCCCTCA
AGTGGAACACCCCACACCTCTGACAAAAGTGGCCGCTGCCGGCGATAGCACATCTTCTGCTACACTGCAT
TGCAGAGCCAGGGGCGTGCCCAACATCGTGTTTACCTGGACCAAGAACGGCGTGCCCCTGGACCTGCAAG
ATCCTAGATACACCGAGCACACCTACCACCAAGGCGGAGTGCATAGCAGCCTGCTGACCATTGCTAACGT
GTCAGCCGCTCAGGACTACGCCCTGTTTACATGCACAGCCACAAACGCCCTGGGCTCCGACCAGACAAAT
ATCCAGCTCGTGTCCATCAGCAGACCCGATCCTCCATCTGGCCTGAAGGTGGTGTCTCTGACACCTCACT
CTGTGGGCCTCGAGTGGAAGCCTGGATTTGATGGTGGACTGCCTCAGCGGTTCTGCATCAGATATGAGGC
CCTGGGCACCCCTGGCTTTCACTATGTTGATGTGGTGCCACCTCAGGCTACCACATTCACCCTGACAGGC
CTGCAGCCTAGCACAAGATACAGAGTGTGGCTGCTGGCCTCTAATGCCCTGGGAGATTCTGGACTGGCCG
ACAAGGGAACCCAGCTGCCTATTACAACACCCGGACTGCACCAGCCTAGCGGCGAACCTGAAGATCAGCT
GCCAACCGAGCCACCTTCT
